>Addgene plasmid #216708 | 2GT-RAB7A Q67L | depositor full sequence | sequence record 422732 | 2GT-RAB7A Q67L sequence 6086 bps
TTCTTGAAGACGAAAGGGCCTCGTGATACGCCTATTTTTATAGGTTAATGTCATGATAATAATGGTTTCT
TAGACGTCAGGTGGCACTTTTCGGGGAAATGTGCGCGGAACCCCTATTTGTTTATTTTTCTAAATACATT
CAAATATGTATCCGCTCATGAGACAATAACCCTGATAAATGCTTCAATAACATTGAAAAAGGAAGAGTAT
GAGTATTCAACATTTCCGTGTCGCCCTTATTCCCTTTTTTGCGGCATTTTGCCTTCCTGTTTTTGCTCAC
CCAGAAACGCTGGTGAAAGTAAAAGATGCTGAAGATCAGTTGGGTGCACGAGTGGGTTACATCGAACTGG
ATCTCAACAGCGGTAAGATCCTTGAGAGTTTTCGCCCCGAAGAACGTTTTCCAATGATGAGCACTTTTAA
AGTTCTGCTATGTGGCGCGGTATTATCCCGTGTTGACGCCGGGCAAGAGCAACTCGGTCGCCGCATACAC
TATTCTCAGAATGACTTGGTTGAGTACTCACCAGTCACAGAAAAGCATCTTACGGATGGCATGACAGTAA
GAGAATTATGCAGTGCTGCCATAACCATGAGTGATAACACTGCGGCCAACTTACTTCTGACAACGATCGG
AGGACCGAAGGAGCTAACCGCTTTTTTGCACAACATGGGGGATCATGTAACTCGCCTTGATCGTTGGGAA
CCGGAGCTGAATGAAGCCATACCAAACGACGAGCGTGACACCACGATGCCTGCAGCAATGGCAACAACGT
TGCGCAAACTATTAACTGGCGAACTACTTACTCTAGCTTCCCGGCAACAATTAATAGACTGGATGGAGGC
GGATAAAGTTGCAGGACCACTTCTGCGCTCGGCCCTTCCGGCTGGCTGGTTTATTGCTGATAAATCTGGA
GCCGGTGAGCGTGGGTCTCGCGGTATCATTGCAGCACTGGGGCCAGATGGTAAGCCCTCCCGTATCGTAG
TTATCTACACGACGGGGAGTCAGGCAACTATGGATGAACGAAATAGACAGATCGCTGAGATAGGTGCCTC
ACTGATTAAGCATTGGTAACTGTCAGACCAAGTTTACTCATATATACTTTAGATTGATTTAAAACTTCAT
TTTTAATTTAAAAGGATCTAGGTGAAGATCCTTTTTGATAATCTCATGACCAAAATCCCTTAACGTGAGT
TTTCGTTCCACTGAGCGTCAGACCCCGTAGAAAAGATCAAAGGATCTTCTTGAGATCCTTTTTTTCTGCG
CGTAATCTGCTGCTTGCAAACAAAAAAACCACCGCTACCAGCGGTGGTTTGTTTGCCGGATCAAGAGCTA
CCAACTCTTTTTCCGAAGGTAACTGGCTTCAGCAGAGCGCAGATACCAAATACTGTCCTTCTAGTGTAGC
CGTAGTTAGGCCACCACTTCAAGAACTCTGTAGCACCGCCTACATACCTCGCTCTGCTAATCCTGTTACC
AGTGGCTGCTGCCAGTGGCGATAAGTCGTGTCTTACCGGGTTGGACTCAAGACGATAGTTACCGGATAAG
GCGCAGCGGTCGGGCTGAACGGGGGGTTCGTGCACACAGCCCAGCTTGGAGCGAACGACCTACACCGAAC
TGAGATACCTACAGCGTGAGCTATGAGAAAGCGCCACGCTTCCCGAAGGGAGAAAGGCGGACAGGTATCC
GGTAAGCGGCAGGGTCGGAACAGGAGAGCGCACGAGGGAGCTTCCAGGGGGAAACGCCTGGTATCTTTAT
AGTCCTGTCGGGTTTCGCCACCTCTGACTTGAGCGTCGATTTTTGTGATGCTCGTCAGGGGGGCGGAGCC
TATGGAAAAACGCCAGCAACGCGGCCTTTTTACGGTTCCTGGCCTTTTGCTGGCCTTTTGCTCACATGTT
CTTTCCTGCGTTATCCCCTGATTCTGTGGATAACCGTATTACCGCCTTTGAGTGAGCTGATACCGCTCGC
CGCAGCCGAACGACCGAGCGCAGCGAGTCAGTGAGCGAGGAAGCGGAAGAGCGCCTGATGCGGTATTTTC
TCCTTACGCATCTGTGCGGTATTTCACACCGCATATATGGTGCACTCTCAGTACAATCTGCTCTGATGCC
GCATAGTTAAGCCAGTATACACTCCGCTATCGCTACGTGACTGGGTCATGGCTGCGCCCCGACACCCGCC
AACACCCGCTGACGCGCCCTGACGGGCTTGTCTGCTCCCGGCATCCGCTTACAGACAAGCTGTGACCGTC
TCCGGGAGCTGCATGTGTCAGAGGTTTTCACCGTCATCACCGAAACGCGCGAGGCAGCTGCGGTAAAGCT
CATCAGCGTGGTCGTGAAGCGATTCACAGATGTCTGCCTGTTCATCCGCGTCCAGCTCGTTGAGTTTCTC
CAGAAGCGTTAATGTCTGGCTTCTGATAAAGCGGGCCATGTTAAGGGCGGTTTTTTCCTGTTTGGTCACT
GATGCCTCCGTGTAAGGGGGATTTCTGTTCATGGGGGTAATGATACCGATGAAACGAGAGAGGATGCTCA
CGATACGGGTTACTGATGATGAACATGCCCGGTTACTGGAACGTTGTGAGGGTAAACAACTGGCGGTATG
GATGCGGCGGGACCAGAGAAAAATCACTCAGGGTCAATGCCAGCGCTTCGTTAATACAGATGTAGGTGTT
CCACAGGGTAGCCAGCAGCATCCTGCGATGCAGATCCGGAACATAATGGTGCAGGGCGCTGACTTCCGCG
TTTCCAGACTTTACGAAACACGGAAACCGAAGACCATTCATGTTGTTGCTCAGGTCGCAGACGTTTTGCA
GCAGCAGTCGCTTCACGTTCGCTCGCGTATCGGTGATTCATTCTGCTAACCAGTAAGGCAACCCCGCCAG
CCTAGCCGGGTCCTCAACGACAGGAGCACGATCATGCGCACCCGTGGCCAGGACCCAACGCTGCCCGAGA
TGCGCCGCGTGCGGCTGCTGGAGATGGCGGACGCGATGGATATGTTCTGCCAAGGGTTGGTTTGCGCATT
CACAGTTCTCCGCAAGAATTGATTGGCTCCAATTCTTGGAGTGGTGAATCCGTTAGCGAGGTGCCGCCGG
CTTCCATTCAGGTCGAGGTGGCCCGGCTCCATGCACCGCGACGCAACGCGGGGAGGCAGACAAGGTATAG
GGCGGCGCCTACAATCCATGCCAACCCGTTCCATGTGCTCGCCGAGGCGGCATAAATCGCCGTGACGATC
AGCGGTCCAGTGATCGAAGTTAGGCTGGTAAGAGCCGCGAGCGATCCTTGAAGCTGTCCCTGATGGTCGT
CATCTACCTGCCTGGACAGCATGGCCTGCAACGCGGGCATCCCGATGCCGCCGGAAGCGAGAAGAATCAT
AATGGGGAAGGCCATCCAGCCTCGCGTCGCGAACGCCAGCAAGACGTAGCCCAGCGCGTCGGCCGCCATG
CCGGCGATAATGGCCTGCTTCTCGCCGAAACGTTTGGTGGCGGGACCAGTGACGAAGGCTTGAGCGAGGG
CGTGCAAGATTCCGAATACCGCAAGCGACAGGCCGATCATCGTCGCGCTCCAGCGAAAGCGGTCCTCGCC
GAAAATGACCCAGAGCGCTGCCGGCACCTGTCCTACGAGTTGCATGATAAAGAAGACAGTCATAAGTGCG
GCGACGATAGTCATGCCCCGCGCCCACCGGAAGGAGCTGACTGGGTTGAAGGCTCTCAAGGGCATCGGTC
GACGCTCTCCCTTATGCGACTCCTGCATTAGGAAGCAGCCCAGTAGTAGGTTGAGGCCGTTGAGCACCGC
CGCCGCAAGGAATGGTGCATGCAAGGAGATGGCGCCCAACAGTCCCCCGGCCACGGGGCCTGCCACCATA
CCCACGCCGAAACAAGCGCTCATGAGCCCGAAGTGGCGAGCCCGATCTTCCCCATCGGTGATGTCGGCGA
TATAGGCGCCAGCAACCGCACCTGTGGCGCCGGTGATGCCGGCCACGATGCGTCCGGCGTAGAGGATCGA
GATCTCGATCCCGCGAAATTAATACGACTCACTATAGGGAGACCACAACGGTTTCCCTCTAGTGCCGGCT
CCGGAGAGCTCTTTAATTAAGCGGCCGCCCTGCAGGACTCGAGTTCTAGAAATAATTTTGTTTAACTTTA
AGAAGGAGATATACATATGAAATCTTCTCACCATCACCATCACCATGGTTCTTCTATGTCCCCTATACTA
GGTTATTGGAAAATTAAGGGCCTTGTGCAACCCACTCGACTTCTTTTGGAATATCTTGAAGAAAAATATG
AAGAGCATTTGTATGAGCGCGATGAAGGTGATAAATGGCGAAACAAAAAGTTTGAATTGGGTTTGGAGTT
TCCCAATCTTCCTTATTATATTGATGGTGATGTTAAATTAACACAGTCTATGGCCATCATACGTTATATA
GCTGACAAGCACAACATGTTGGGTGGTTGTCCAAAAGAGCGTGCAGAGATTTCAATGCTTGAAGGAGCGG
TTTTGGATATTAGATACGGTGTTTCGAGAATTGCATATAGTAAAGACTTTGAAACTCTCAAAGTTGATTT
TCTTAGCAAGCTACCTGAAATGCTGAAAATGTTCGAAGATCGTTTATGTCATAAAACATATTTAAATGGT
GATCATGTAACCCATCCTGACTTCATGTTGTATGACGCTCTTGATGTTGTTTTATACATGGACCCAATGT
GCCTGGATGCGTTCCCAAAATTAGTTTGTTTTAAAAAACGTATTGAAGCTATCCCACAAATTGATAAGTA
CTTGAAATCCAGCAAGTATATAGCATGGCCTTTGCAGGGCTGGCAAGCCACGTTTGGTGGTGGCGACCAT
CCTCCAAAAGGGATCGAGGAAAACCTGTACTTCCAATCCAATGCAACCTCTAGGAAGAAAGTGTTGCTGA
AGGTTATCATCCTGGGAGATTCTGGAGTTGGTAAGACATCACTCATGAACCAGTATGTGAACAAGAAATT
CAGTAATCAGTACAAAGCTACAATAGGAGCAGACTTTCTGACAAAGGAGGTGATGGTGGATGACAGACTA
GTTACAATGCAGATCTGGGACACAGCAGGCCTGGAACGGTTCCAGTCCCTTGGTGTGGCCTTCTACAGAG
GTGCAGACTGCTGCGTTCTGGTATTTGACGTTACTGCCCCCAACACATTCAAAACCCTCGATAGCTGGAG
AGATGAGTTTCTCATCCAGGCCAGTCCCCGGGATCCTGAAAACTTCCCTTTCGTTGTGTTGGGAAACAAG
ATTGACCTCGAAAACAGACAAGTGGCCACAAAGCGGGCACAGGCCTGGTGCTACAGCAAAAACAACATTC
CCTACTTCGAGACCAGTGCCAAGGAGGCCATCAATGTGGAGCAGGCGTTCCAGACGATTGCAAGGAATGC
ACTTAAACAGGAAACAGAGGTGGAGCTGTACAATGAATTCCCTGAACCCATCAAACTGGACAAGAACGAC
CGGGCCAAGACCTCGGCAGAAAGCTGCAGTTGCTAATAACATTGGAAGTGGATAACGGATCCGCGATCGC
GGCGCGCCACCTGGTGGCCGGCCGGTACCACGCGTGCGCGCTGATCCGGCTGCTAACAAAGCCCGAAAGG
AAGCTGAGTTGGCTGCTGCCACCGCTGAGCAATAACTAGCATAACCCCTTGGGGCCTCTAAACGGGTCTT
GAGGGGTTTTTTGCTGAAAGGAGGAACTATATCCGGATATCCACAGGACGGGTGTGGTCGCCATGATCGC
GTAGTCGATAGTGGCTCCAAGTAGCGAAGCGAGCAGGACTGGGCGGCGGCCAAAGCGGTCGGACAGTGCT
CCGAGAACGGGTGCGCATAGAAATTGCATCAACGCATATAGCGCTAGCAGCACGCCATAGTGACTGGCGA
TGCTGTCGGAATGGACGATATCCCGCAAGAGGCCCGGCAGTACCGGCATAACCAAGCCTATGCCTACAGC
ATCCAGGGTGACGGTGCCGAGGATGACGATGAGCGCATTGTTAGATTTCATACACGGTGCCTGACTGCGT
TAGCAATTTAACTGTGATAAACTACCGCATTAAAGCTTATCGATGATAAGCTGTCAAACATGAGAA
Features (pLannotate 1.2.2; 17 found; start..end, strand, type, name):
    104..208     +  promoter       AmpR promoter: bla
    209..1069    +  CDS            AmpR: β-lactamase; bla; confers resistance to ampicillin, carbenicillin, and related antibiotics
   1240..1828    +  rep_origin     ori: high-copy-number ColE1/pMB1/pBR322/pUC origin of replication
   2014..2156    -  misc_feature   bom: basis of mobility region from pBR322
   2258..2449    -  CDS            rop: Rop protein, which maintains plasmids at low copy number; rop
   2466..2846    +  CDS            YPB1_ECOLX: Protein predicted: Swiss-Prot protein existence level 4. From Escherichia coli.
   3088..3988    -  CDS            TcR (fragment): tetracycline efflux protein; tet; confers resistance to tetracycline
   4010..4028    +  promoter       T7 promoter: promoter for bacteriophage T7 RNA polymerase
   4117..4139    +  RBS            RBS: efficient ribosome binding site from bacteriophage T7 gene 10 (Olins and Rangwala, 1989)
   4159..4176    +  CDS            6xHis: 6xHis affinity tag
   4186..4839    +  CDS            GST26_SCHJA: Experimental evidence at protein level: Swiss-Prot protein existence level 1. GST isoenzymes appear to play a central role in the parasite detoxification system. Other functions are also suspected including a role in increasing the solubility of haematin in the parasite gut. From Schistosoma japonicum (Blood fluke).
   4849..4865    +  CDS            TEV site (fragment): tobacco etch virus (TEV) protease recognition and cleavage site
   4876..5493    +  CDS            RAB7A: RAB7A_CANLF - Also known as RAB7. Experimental evidence at protein level: Swiss-Prot protein existence level 1. Small GTPase which cycles between active GTP-bound and inactive GDP-bound states. In its active state, binds to a variety of effector proteins playing a key role in the regulation of endo- lysosomal trafficking. Governs early-to-late endosomal maturation, microtubule minus-end as well as plus-end directed endosomal migration and positioning, and endosome-lysosome transport through different protein-protein interaction cascades (By similarity). Plays a central role, not only in endoso
   5579..5628    +  CDS            SET1 (fragment): solubility-enhancement tag derived from T7 phage gene 10B
   5636..5683    +  terminator     T7 terminator: transcription terminator for bacteriophage T7 RNA polymerase
   5709..6001    -  CDS            TcR (fragment): tetracycline efflux protein; tet; confers resistance to tetracycline
   6049..6077    -  promoter       tet promoter: E. coli promoter for tetracycline efflux protein gene
