[The description below was written by a language model from this plasmid's Addgene catalogue record and pLannotate feature annotations shown in this document.]
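Description:
2GT-RAB7A Q67L is a 6,086 bp bacterial expression plasmid built on the 2GT backbone, a pBR322/pET-style vector designed for ligation-independent cloning. It is propagated in E. coli through a ColE1/pMB1-type origin. Although the automated annotation labels this origin class as high-copy, the plasmid also carries the rop gene and the bom mobility region, consistent with its catalogue listing as low copy. Selection is by ampicillin, via β-lactamase expressed from its own promoter. The two tetracycline-resistance fragments and the tet promoter flanking the expression cassette are non-functional remnants of the pBR322 ancestry, interrupted by the cassette.

The payload is human RAB7A carrying the Q67L substitution. The annotation tool matched the coding sequence to the canine orthologue, reflecting the high conservation of this small GTPase, while the catalogue states a human origin. Transcription is driven by a T7 promoter, followed by the phage T7 gene 10 ribosome binding site, and ends at a T7 terminator, so expression requires a host supplying T7 RNA polymerase. No lac operator or lacI gene appears in the feature table. The open reading frame encodes an N-terminal 6xHis tag, Schistosoma japonicum glutathione S-transferase, and a TEV protease recognition site ahead of RAB7A, which allows affinity capture on nickel or glutathione resin and subsequent removal of the tags. A short fragment annotated as a T7 gene 10B-derived solubility tag lies downstream of the insert and is probably vector-derived sequence rather than part of the product.

Q67L is generally regarded as a GTPase-deficient change that favours the active, GTP-bound state. The record gives the purpose simply as bacterial production of the RAB7A mutant, and the associated study concerns RAB7A regulation of Rubicon Homology proteins in Parkin-dependent mitophagy.
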