Addgene plasmid #216708: 2GT-RAB7A Q67L
Purpose: Bacterial protein expression of RAB7A mutant
Depositing lab: James Hurley. Depositing organization: University of California, Berkeley. Publication: A RAB7A phosphoswitch coordinates Rubicon Homology protein regulation of Parkin-dependent mitophagy. Tudorica DA, Basak B, Puerta Cordova AS, Khuu G, Rose K, Lazarou M, Holzbaur ELF, Hurley JH. J Cell Biol. 2024 Jul 1;223(7):e202309015. doi: 10.1083/jcb.202309015. Epub 2024 May 10. PubMed 38728007.
Backbone
  Vector backbone: 2GT
  Vector type: Bacterial Expression
Growth in bacteria
  Bacterial resistance: Ampicillin, 100 μg/mL
  Growth temperature: 37°C
  Growth strain: DH5alpha
  Copy number: Low Copy
Gene/Insert
  Gene/Insert name: RAB7A
  Species: H. sapiens (human)
  Mutation: Q67L
  Entrez Gene: RAB7A (a.k.a. CMT2B, PRO2706, RAB7)
  Tag / fusion protein: GST (N terminal on insert)
  Cloning method: Ligation Independent Cloning
Terms and licenses: Academic/Nonprofit Terms; Industry Terms: Not Available to Industry
How to cite: 2GT-RAB7A Q67L was a gift from James Hurley (Addgene plasmid # 216708)
