>Addgene plasmid #216708 | 2GT-RAB7A Q67L | depositor partial sequence | sequence record 422711 | Rab7 gene
ACCTCTAGGAAGAAAGTGTTGCTGAAGGTTATCATCCTGGGAGATTCTGGAGTTGGTAAGACATCACTCA
TGAACCAGTATGTGAACAAGAAATTCAGTAATCAGTACAAAGCTACAATAGGAGCAGACTTTCTGACAAA
GGAGGTGATGGTGGATGACAGACTAGTTACAATGCAGATCTGGGACACAGCAGGCCTGGAACGGTTCCAG
TCCCTTGGTGTGGCCTTCTACAGAGGTGCAGACTGCTGCGTTCTGGTATTTGACGTTACTGCCCCCAACA
CATTCAAAACCCTCGATAGCTGGAGAGATGAGTTTCTCATCCAGGCCAGTCCCCGGGATCCTGAAAACTT
CCCTTTCGTTGTGTTGGGAAACAAGATTGACCTCGAAAACAGACAAGTGGCCACAAAGCGGGCACAGGCC
TGGTGCTACAGCAAAAACAACATTCCCTACTTCGAGACCAGTGCCAAGGAGGCCATCAATGTGGAGCAGG
CGTTCCAGACGATTGCAAGGAATGCACTTAAACAGGAAACAGAGGTGGAGCTGTACAATGAATTCCCTGA
ACCCATCAAACTGGACAAGAACGACCGGGCCAAGACCTCGGCAGAAAGCTGCAGTTGCTAA
